>Addgene plasmid #120850 | NK691 | depositor full sequence | sequence record 230588 | NK691 sequence 6921 bps
GTGGCACTTTTCGGGGAAATGTGCGCGGAACCCCTATTTGTTTATTTTTCTAAATACATTCAAATATGTA
TCCGCTCATGAGACAATAACCCTGATAAATGCTTCAATAATATTGAAAAAGGAAGAGTATGAGTATTCAA
CATTTCCGTGTCGCCCTTATTCCCTTTTTTGCGGCATTTTGCCTTCCTGTTTTTGCTCACCCAGAAACGC
TGGTGAAAGTAAAAGATGCTGAAGATCAGTTGGGTGCACGAGTGGGTTACATCGAACTGGATCTCAACAG
CGGTAAGATCCTTGAGAGTTTTCGCCCCGAAGAACGTTTTCCAATGATGAGCACTTTTAAAGTTCTGCTA
TGTGGCGCGGTATTATCCCGTATTGACGCCGGGCAAGAGCAACTCGGTCGCCGCATACACTATTCTCAGA
ATGACTTGGTTGAGTACTCACCAGTCACAGAAAAGCATCTTACGGATGGCATGACAGTAAGAGAATTATG
CAGTGCTGCCATAACCATGAGTGATAACACTGCGGCCAACTTACTTCTGACAACGATCGGAGGACCGAAG
GAGCTAACCGCTTTTTTGCACAACATGGGGGATCATGTAACTCGCCTTGATCGTTGGGAACCGGAGCTGA
ATGAAGCCATACCAAACGACGAGCGTGACACCACGATGCCTGTAGCAATGGCAACAACGTTGCGCAAACT
ATTAACTGGCGAACTACTTACTCTAGCTTCCCGGCAACAATTAATAGACTGGATGGAGGCGGATAAAGTT
GCAGGACCACTTCTGCGCTCGGCCCTTCCGGCTGGCTGGTTTATTGCTGATAAATCTGGAGCCGGTGAGC
GTGGGTCTCGCGGTATCATTGCAGCACTGGGGCCAGATGGTAAGCCCTCCCGTATCGTAGTTATCTACAC
GACGGGGAGTCAGGCAACTATGGATGAACGAAATAGACAGATCGCTGAGATAGGTGCCTCACTGATTAAG
CATTGGTAACTGTCAGACCAAGTTTACTCATATATACTTTAGATTGATTTAAAACTTCATTTTTAATTTA
AAAGGATCTAGGTGAAGATCCTTTTTGATAATCTCATGACCAAAATCCCTTAACGTGAGTTTTCGTTCCA
CTGAGCGTCAGACCCCGTAGAAAAGATCAAAGGATCTTCTTGAGATCCTTTTTTTCTGCGCGTAATCTGC
TGCTTGCAAACAAAAAAACCACCGCTACCAGCGGTGGTTTGTTTGCCGGATCAAGAGCTACCAACTCTTT
TTCCGAAGGTAACTGGCTTCAGCAGAGCGCAGATACCAAATACTGTCCTTCTAGTGTAGCCGTAGTTAGG
CCACCACTTCAAGAACTCTGTAGCACCGCCTACATACCTCGCTCTGCTAATCCTGTTACCAGTGGCTGCT
GCCAGTGGCGATAAGTCGTGTCTTACCGGGTTGGACTCAAGACGATAGTTACCGGATAAGGCGCAGCGGT
CGGGCTGAACGGGGGGTTCGTGCACACAGCCCAGCTTGGAGCGAACGACCTACACCGAACTGAGATACCT
ACAGCGTGAGCTATGAGAAAGCGCCACGCTTCCCGAAGGGAGAAAGGCGGACAGGTATCCGGTAAGCGGC
AGGGTCGGAACAGGAGAGCGCACGAGGGAGCTTCCAGGGGGAAACGCCTGGTATCTTTATAGTCCTGTCG
GGTTTCGCCACCTCTGACTTGAGCGTCGATTTTTGTGATGCTCGTCAGGGGGGCGGAGCCTATGGAAAAA
CGCCAGCAACGCGGCCTTTTTACGGTTCCTGGCCTTTTGCTGGCCTTTTGCTCACATGTTCTTTCCTGCG
TTATCCCCTGATTCTGTGGATAACCGTATTACCGCCTTTGAGTGAGCTGATACCGCTCGCCGCAGCCGAA
CGACCGAGCGCAGCGAGTCAGTGAGCGAGGAAGCGGAAGAGCGCCCAATACGCAAACCGCCTCTCCCCGC
GCGTTGGCCGATTCATTAATGCAGCTGGCACGACAGGTTTCCCGACTGGAAAGCGGGCAGTGAGCGCAAC
GCAATTAATGTGAGTTAGCTCACTCATTAGGCACCCCAGGCTTTACACTTTATGCTTCCGGCTCGTATGT
TGTGTGGAATTGTGAGCGGATAACAATTTCACACAGGAAACAGCTATGACCATGATTACGCCAAGCGCGC
AATTAACCCTCACTAAAGGGAACAAAAGCTGGGTACTACTAGCCCTAGAAAGATAATCATATTGTGACGT
ACGTTAAAGATAATCATGCGTAAAATTGACGCATGTGTTTTATCGGTCTGTATATCGAGGTTTATTTATT
AATTTGAATAGATATTAAGTTTTATTATATTTACACTTACATACTAATAATAAATTCAACAAACAATTTA
TTTATGTTTATTTATTTATTAAAAAAAAACAAAAACTCAAAATTTCTTCTATAAAGTAACAAAACTTTTA
GCTAGTGGTACAAGATCTAAGCTTGTAACGACTGCAGTCTTGTTGTCGTTTGTCGTCGTCGTTCTCTGTC
TCCCACCCAACTTTTGCCAATTGCAACAGTGACTTCTGTACAATTTGCAACAGATACCAACGTGTCGAGT
CAGCACAAATGGCGAGGAAGGTTCGCGTGCATTGCTTGCGCGCCTCTTTGTCATGGGCGCACGCTGATTT
GTGTGTGATTTGCACCAAATTTCCTGCCGACACAACTTGGGCCCGTACCACACGACCCGTTTCTGGACCC
GTTTCTGGCCCAGAAACGCGAATGTTGCGAAAGATGCGACCACGTGCTCGCTGTCGACAACACAAACTCC
CGCACAATCCCCATGAAAAAAAAAGTGCTTGCTGGGCTTGTGTCTGGCCTGTGTGCGTGGCGTGGCCGCG
TGTGGCTTCGTTCTTGCTTCTGCTCACTCAGCCTGTTACACGCAGAGTGGCTGCGAGAAACAAGGAGAGG
GGTTTGCGGCATTGGCGCATGTGCATCTGCCTTTTTCATTGAGTCAGTCTGCAGCTCAAGAGGTTGGTTT
CGTCGACGGATATGAGTGAGCTTCTATGGATGATGAGAGGTGGTGGTGGTTGTATGGTTGGTGGTTGGTG
GTTGGTGCAAGGCGAGCCACGCGAAGAGCGACAAGGATGAGGGAGAGGAGAGGAGACTAGGAAAGAGGTG
AAGGGAAGGGAAGGGCGAGCAATGACGACGAGATAAAAGACAGCCACCACCGCACCCGCACAAAAGCATT
GCTCGCACGCATGGTCGTGTGTTATGTTTCACACCACCAACATAACCAATACAAGCCATCACCAATACAA
GCCAGCGCTCAAGCACACACGCACGCACGCACACACAATACACACGCACGTGAAACGTTCACATTGTCCG
CTCACAAATGCCTTTCCCTTCTCGTCGCTTTCCTTGCCTTTTTTTCTTCCCCTCCTGACTTCCTTCCTGC
CTTCCTTCCTTCCTCCCCTTCTCCGTCCACCAACACCATTTATTTCTCTGCTCTTTTTCCTCGTGCCACG
TGAGCAGTCTTTTCGCGTCGTCTTCTTCTTTGACCCCGTTTACCGTCAACACCATCAACAACCAGCAACA
TGTTGAGGGTACGAGGAAGATCGCTGGAGGCCCGGTTTGTGTACATCATCGTGCTGGCTGTGGTGTACAC
GGCCACGTACATGTACAGCGCCACATCCGGTGACCCAAGCGTACCGGTTGGCGGCGCAGACATGCCGCCG
TGGCTCGCACAGCTGGGACGACCACGCGCAGTTGCAGAGGAGCTGGCAGAACAGCAACAGCTGCTTGACG
CGACGCGGCGCAGCGACGACGGAGCCAACAGACACAGCAACGATGGCGCCGCCGCAGTCTCACAACACCA
GCAGCACCAGCAGCAGGCGGAGCACGATCTGGCCAGCACACGGAGTCCAAAGACACCGACGCGGCAAGAG
GACAAAGGCGTGGACGAGAAGGAGAAAGGCATGAAGTTCGAGGTGGAGGGGGGCGAAGATGGATTCGTGC
CCAGGGAGCACATGAAGAATGCGATGGGTATGCCAGACACTGCAGAGGCCGACCCGTGGAAGCGGCGCAG
GCAGGACAAGTGGCGCCTCATCATCTTGTTCCAGCACAACTTCCCCATCCTGAAGCAGGCGGTAGAAGGG
TTCCAGCGTGCCAGCGACATCATGGTGCCCAGCATGATCATCGTCGACAACTCCAAGGACAGGGATGCCT
CGAACAGCGTGTGGCTTGTGGAGCGGGTGGCAGAGGTGGTCGTGCCAGACCGCCAGCTAAACTTCCCAGA
GCTGCACAACTACATGGCCACGCTGGCACTCGAGCGCCGGCTCGAATTCTACTTCTGGGCCCACGCAGAC
AACTACGTGCTGCCGCTGGAGCCTGGCCGCGACATGGGCAAGGACGCCATCGACTGCCTGCGCGAGCAGA
TGGCGCGGTTCCCCAACTGGGGCATGATCCTCTTCGCCTACGACCACCTGGCCGCCTACCGCACGCAGAC
GCCAGTCCAGGTGCCATGGGACCCACACGTGTTCCAGTACGGCTCGGAGTGCGATGCGTATGGGCGCATC
CGCGATGCGGGCTACGACGCGCGCGCGTGCAAGATTCACTACTCGTACGACATGAAGCGGGTGATTGGCA
TCCTGGACACGGACTCGTACGACCGGGTCAAGGCGAAGCTGGACGAGGAGGCAAAGGACAAGTCCAAGCG
CAACCAGTGGCGCGAGGGAGCCATGTCCGAGAAGGAGCAGCAATGGCGCAAGCGCATGAAGGAGGCGTCA
CGCGCATACTTGGCCGAGAAGTGGGGCGAGGTGAAGTGCAAGCTGCGCGGTGTGCCGTGCCACAAGCCCT
GGCCTTACTGCCCAACGTGCCCCACAGACCTTCCCCAGTGCTACGGCAAGGAGGCGACGTGGGAGCAACT
CGACCACATTCACGCCAGGGTGCACCAGGTGTTTGACAATGATCCCGACAAGCCACCACCGCTCGAGGCA
GGCGGTAGCGGTGGCTCCATGGTCTCCAAGGGCGAGGAGACCACGATGGGCGTCATCAAGCCCGACATGA
AGATCAAGCTCAAGATGGAGGGCAACGTCAACGGCCACGCCTTCGTCATCGAGGGCGAGGGCGAGGGCAA
GCCCTACGACGGCACCAACACCATCAACCTTGAGGTCAAAGAAGGTGCTCCTCTGCCCTTTAGCTACGAC
ATCCTCACCACCGCCTTCTCCTACGGCAACCGCGCCTTCACCAAGTACCCCGACGACATCCCCAACTACT
TCAAGCAGTCCTTCCCCGAGGGCTACTCCTGGGAGCGCACCATGACCTTCGAGGACAAGGGCATCGTCAA
GGTCAAGTCCGACATCTCTATGGAGGAGGACTCCTTCATCTACGAGATCCACCTCAAGGGCGAGAACTTC
CCTCCCAACGGCCCCGTCATGCAGAAGGAGACTACGGGTTGGGACGCCTCCACCGAGCGCATGTACGTCC
GCGACGGTGTTCTCAAGGGCGACGTGAAGATGAAACTTCTCCTTGAGGGCGGCGGCCACCACCGCGTCGA
CTTCAAGACCATCTACCGCGCCAAGAAGGCCGTCAAGCTCCCCGACTACCACTTCGTCGACCACCGCATC
GAGATCCTCAACCACGACAAGGACTACAACAAAGTCACTGTCTACGAGATCGCCGTCGCCCGCAACTCTA
CCGACGGCATGGACGAGCTTTACAAGGCTTAAGCGCCTCGTTGGTCATTGCCACCTTGTTGCCTCTTTTG
CTGTTGTCCTCGTGTCGACGCGTGCCACGTGCGCTTGTTGTGAGTTGATTCTGCTTCTTGTGCACGTCAT
GCCGAGCCCTTGGGCCCCGCAATAAACCCACTATGCCAGTGTAACTATCCTTCCCCCCAATGTATAACTG
TGACGATCAATGAGCGGTGCCCGAGATCTCCTGCAGGGGTACCGCTAGCTCTAGCACTAGTGGCCGGCCG
ATATCTATAACAAGAAAATATATATATAATAAGTTATCACGTAAGTAGAACATGAAATAACAATATAATT
ATCGTATGAGTTAAATCTTAAAAGTCACGTAAAAGATAATCATGCGTCATTTTGACTCACGCGGTCGTTA
TAGTTCAAAATCAGTGACACTTACCGCATTGACAAGCACGCCTCACGGGAGCTCCAAGCGGCGACTGAGA
TGTCCTAAATGCACAGCGACGGATTCGCGCTATTTAGAAAGAGAGAGCAATATTTCAAGAATGCATGCGT
CAATTTTACGCAGACTATCTTTCTAGGGCTAGATAGCTCCAATTCGCCCTATAGTGAGTCGTATTACGCG
CGCTCACTGGCCGTCGTTTTACAACGTCGTGACTGGGAAAACCCTGGCGTTACCCAACTTAATCGCCTTG
CAGCACATCCCCCTTTCGCCAGCTGGCGTAATAGCGAAGAGGCCCGCACCGATCGCCCTTCCCAACAGTT
GCGCAGCCTGAATGGCGAATGGG
[124 nt withheld, positions 6464-6587]
C
[91 nt withheld, positions 6589-6679]
A
[49 nt withheld, positions 6681-6729]
CCTTTGACGTTGGAGTCCACGTTCTTT
[37 nt withheld, positions 6757-6793]
ACCCTATCTCGGTCTATTCTTTTGATTTATAAGGGATTTTGCCGATTTCGGCCTATTGGTTAAAAAATGA
GCTGATTTAACAAAAATTTAACGCGAATTTTAACAAAATATTAACGCTTACAATTTAG
Features (pLannotate 1.2.2; 12 found; start..end, strand, type, name):
     24..128     +  promoter       AmpR promoter: bla
    129..989     +  CDS            AmpR: β-lactamase; bla; confers resistance to ampicillin, carbenicillin, and related antibiotics
   1160..1748    +  rep_origin     ori: high-copy-number ColE1/pMB1/pBR322/pUC origin of replication
   1931..2023    +  CDS            lacI (fragment): lac repressor; lacI; The lac repressor binds to the lac operator to inhibit transcription in E. coli. This inhibition can be relieved by adding lactose or isopropyl-β-D-thiogalactopyranoside (IPTG).
   2036..2057    +  protein_bind   CAP binding site: CAP binding activates transcription in the presence of cAMP. E. coli catabolite activator protein
   2072..2102    +  promoter       lac promoter: promoter for the E. coli lac operon
   2110..2126    +  protein_bind   lac operator: The lac repressor binds to the lac operator to inhibit transcription in E. coli. This inhibition can be relieved by adding lactose or isopropyl-β-D-thiogalactopyranoside (IPTG). lac repressor encoded by lacI
   2171..2189    +  promoter       T3 promoter: promoter for bacteriophage T3 RNA polymerase
   4989..5696    +  CDS            mWasabi: mWasabi is a basic (constitutively fluorescent) green fluorescent protein published in 2008, derived from Clavularia sp.. It has high acid sensitivity.
   6278..6296    -  promoter       T7 promoter: promoter for bacteriophage T7 RNA polymerase
   6304..6459    +  CDS            lacZα (fragment): LacZα fragment of β-galactosidase; lacZ fragment
   6464..6892    +  rep_origin     f1 ori (sequence partly withheld): f1 bacteriophage origin of replication; arrow indicates direction of (+) strand synthesis
