>Addgene plasmid #120850 | NK691 | addgene full sequence | sequence record 233701 | Addgene NGS Result
ATAGCGAAGAGGCCCGCACCGATCGCCCTTCCCAACAGTTGCGCAGCCTGAATGGCGAATGGG
[124 nt withheld, positions 64-187]
C
[91 nt withheld, positions 189-279]
A
[49 nt withheld, positions 281-329]
CCTTTGACGTTGGAGTCCACGTTCTTT
[37 nt withheld, positions 357-393]
ACCCTATCTCGGTCTATTCTTTTGATTTATAAGGGATTTTGCCGATTTCGGCCTATTGGTTAAAAAATGA
GCTGATTTAACAAAAATTTAACGCGAATTTTAACAAAATATTAACGCTTACAATTTAGGTGGCACTTTTC
GGGGAAATGTGCGCGGAACCCCTATTTGTTTATTTTTCTAAATACATTCAAATATGTATCCGCTCATGAG
ACAATAACCCTGATAAATGCTTCAATAATATTGAAAAAGGAAGAGTATGAGTATTCAACATTTCCGTGTC
GCCCTTATTCCCTTTTTTGCGGCATTTTGCCTTCCTGTTTTTGCTCACCCAGAAACGCTGGTGAAAGTAA
AAGATGCTGAAGATCAGTTGGGTGCACGAGTGGGTTACATCGAACTGGATCTCAACAGCGGTAAGATCCT
TGAGAGTTTTCGCCCCGAAGAACGTTTTCCAATGATGAGCACTTTTAAAGTTCTGCTATGTGGCGCGGTA
TTATCCCGTATTGACGCCGGGCAAGAGCAACTCGGTCGCCGCATACACTATTCTCAGAATGACTTGGTTG
AGTACTCACCAGTCACAGAAAAGCATCTTACGGATGGCATGACAGTAAGAGAATTATGCAGTGCTGCCAT
AACCATGAGTGATAACACTGCGGCCAACTTACTTCTGACAACGATCGGAGGACCGAAGGAGCTAACCGCT
TTTTTGCACAACATGGGGGATCATGTAACTCGCCTTGATCGTTGGGAACCGGAGCTGAATGAAGCCATAC
CAAACGACGAGCGTGACACCACGATGCCTGTAGCAATGGCAACAACGTTGCGCAAACTATTAACTGGCGA
ACTACTTACTCTAGCTTCCCGGCAACAATTAATAGACTGGATGGAGGCGGATAAAGTTGCAGGACCACTT
CTGCGCTCGGCCCTTCCGGCTGGCTGGTTTATTGCTGATAAATCTGGAGCCGGTGAGCGTGGGTCTCGCG
GTATCATTGCAGCACTGGGGCCAGATGGTAAGCCCTCCCGTATCGTAGTTATCTACACGACGGGGAGTCA
GGCAACTATGGATGAACGAAATAGACAGATCGCTGAGATAGGTGCCTCACTGATTAAGCATTGGTAACTG
TCAGACCAAGTTTACTCATATATACTTTAGATTGATTTAAAACTTCATTTTTAATTTAAAAGGATCTAGG
TGAAGATCCTTTTTGATAATCTCATGACCAAAATCCCTTAACGTGAGTTTTCGTTCCACTGAGCGTCAGA
CCCCGTAGAAAAGATCAAAGGATCTTCTTGAGATCCTTTTTTTCTGCGCGTAATCTGCTGCTTGCAAACA
AAAAAACCACCGCTACCAGCGGTGGTTTGTTTGCCGGATCAAGAGCTACCAACTCTTTTTCCGAAGGTAA
CTGGCTTCAGCAGAGCGCAGATACCAAATACTGTTCTTCTAGTGTAGCCGTAGTTAGGCCACCACTTCAA
GAACTCTGTAGCACCGCCTACATACCTCGCTCTGCTAATCCTGTTACCAGTGGCTGCTGCCAGTGGCGAT
AAGTCGTGTCTTACCGGGTTGGACTCAAGACGATAGTTACCGGATAAGGCGCAGCGGTCGGGCTGAACGG
GGGGTTCGTGCACACAGCCCAGCTTGGAGCGAACGACCTACACCGAACTGAGATACCTACAGCGTGAGCT
ATGAGAAAGCGCCACGCTTCCCGAAGGGAGAAAGGCGGACAGGTATCCGGTAAGCGGCAGGGTCGGAACA
GGAGAGCGCACGAGGGAGCTTCCAGGGGGAAACGCCTGGTATCTTTATAGTCCTGTCGGGTTTCGCCACC
TCTGACTTGAGCGTCGATTTTTGTGATGCTCGTCAGGGGGGCGGAGCCTATGGAAAAACGCCAGCAACGC
GGCCTTTTTACGGTTCCTGGCCTTTTGCTGGCCTTTTGCTCACATGTTCTTTCCTGCGTTATCCCCTGAT
TCTGTGGATAACCGTATTACCGCCTTTGAGTGAGCTGATACCGCTCGCCGCAGCCGAACGACCGAGCGCA
GCGAGTCAGTGAGCGAGGAAGCGGAAGAGCGCCCAATACGCAAACCGCCTCTCCCCGCGCGTTGGCCGAT
TCATTAATGCAGCTGGCACGACAGGTTTCCCGACTGGAAAGCGGGCAGTGAGCGCAACGCAATTAATGTG
AGTTAGCTCACTCATTAGGCACCCCAGGCTTTACACTTTATGCTCCCGGCTCGTATGTTGTGTGGAATTG
TGAGCGGATAACAATTTCACACAGGAAACAGCTATGACCATGATTACGCCAAGCGCGCAATTAACCCTCA
CTAAAGGGAACAAAAGCTGGGTACTACTAGCCCTAGAAAGATAATCATATTGTGACGTACGTTAAAGATA
ATCATGCGTAAAATTGACGCATGTGTTTTATCGGTCTGTATATCGAGGTTTATTTATTAATTTGAATAGA
TATTAAGTTTTATTATATTTACACTTACATACTAATAATAAATTCAACAAACAATTTATTTATGTTTATT
TATTTATTAAAAAAAAACAAAAACTCAAAATTTCTTCTATAAAGTAACAAAACTTTTAGCTAGTGGTACA
AGATCTAAGCTTGTAACGACTGCAGTCTTGTTGTCGTTTGTCGTCGTCGTTCTCTGTCTCCCACCCAACT
TTTGCCAATTGCAACAGTGACTTCTGTACAATTTGCAACAGATACCAACGTGTCGAGTCAGCACAAATGG
CGAGGAAGGTTCGCGTGCATTGCTTGCGCGCCTCTTTGTCATGGGCGCACGCTGATTTGTGTGTGATTTG
CACCAAATTTCCTGCCGACACAACTTGGGCCCGTACCACACGACCCGTTTCTGGACCCGTTTCTGGCCCA
GAAACGCGAATGTTGCGAAAGATGCGACCACGTGCTCGCTGTCGACAACACAAACTCCCGCACAATCCCC
ATGAAAAAAAAAGTGCTTGCTGGGCTTGTGTCTGGCCTGTGTGCGTGGCGTGGCCGCGTGTGGCTTCGTT
CTTGCTTCTGCTCACTCAGCCTGTTACACGCAGAGTGGCTGCGAGAAACAAGGAGAGGGGTTTGCGGCAT
TGGCGCATGTGCATCTGCCTTTTTCATTGAGTCAGTCTGCAGCTCAAGAGGTTGGTTTCGTCGACGGATA
TGAGTGAGCTTCTATGGATGATGAGAGGTGGTGGTGGTTGTATGGTTGGTGGTTGGTGGTTGGTGCAAGG
CGAGCCACGCGAAGAGCGACAAGGATGAGGGAGAGGAGAGGAGACTAGGAAAGAGGTGAAGGGAAGGGAA
GGGCGAGCAATGACGACGAGATAAAAGACAGCCACCACCGCACCCGCACAAAAGCATTGCTCGCACGCAT
GGTCGTGTGTTATGTTTCACACCACCAACATAACCAATACAAGCCATCACCAATACAAGCCAGCGCTCAA
GCACACACGCACGCACGCACACACAATACACACGCACGTGAAACGTTCACATTGTCCGCTCACAAATGCC
TTTCCCTTCTCGTCGCTTTCCTTGCCTTTTTTTCTTCCCCTCCTGACTTCCTTCCTGCCTTCCTTCCTTC
CTCCCCTTCTCCGTCCACCAACACCATTTATTTCTCTGCTCTTTTTCCTCGTGCCACGTGAGCAGTCTTT
TCGCGTCGTCTTCTTCTTTGACCCCGTTTACCGTCAACACCATCAACAACCAGCAACATGTTGAGGGTAC
GAGGAAGATCGCTGGAGGCCCGGTTTGTGTACATCATCGTGCTGGCTGTGGTGTACACGGCCACGTACAT
GTACAGCGCCACATCCGGTGACCCAAGCGTACCGGTTGGCGGCGCAGACATGCCGCCGTGGCTCGCACAG
CTGGGACGACCACGCGCAGTTGCAGAGGAGCTGGCAGAACAGCAACAGCTGCTTGACGCGACGCGGCGCA
GCGACGACGGAGCCAACAGACACAGCAACGATGGCGCCGCCGCAGTCTCACAACACCAGCAGCACCAGCA
GCAGGCGGAGCACGATCTGGCCAGCACACGGAGTCCAAAGACACCGACGCGGCAAGAGGACAAAGGCGTG
GACGAGAAGGAGAAAGGCATGAAGTTCGAGGTGGAGGGGGGCGAAGATGGATTCGTGCCCAGGGAGCACA
TGAAGAATGCGATGGGTATGCCAGACACTGCAGAGGCCGACCCGTGGAAGCGGCGCAGGCAGGACAAGTG
GCGCCTCATCATCTTGTTCCAGCACAACTTCCCCATCCTGAAGCAGGCGGTAGAAGGGTTCCAGCGTGCC
AGCGACATCATGGTGCCCAGCATGATCATCGTCGACAACTCCAAGGACAGGGATGCCTCGAACAGCGTGT
GGCTTGTGGAGCGGGTGGCAGAGGTGGTCGTGCCAGACCGCCAGCTAAACTTCCCAGAGCTGCACAACTA
CATGGCCACGCTGGCACTCGAGCGCCGGCTCGAATTCTACTTCTGGGCCCACGCAGACAACTACGTGCTG
CCGCTGGAGCCTGGCCGCGACATGGGCAAGGACGCCATCGACTGCCTGCGCGAGCAGATGGCGCGGTTCC
CCAACTGGGGCATGATCCTCTTCGCCTACGACCACCTGGCCGCCTACCGCACGCAGACGCCAGTCCAGGT
GCCATGGGACCCACACGTGTTCCAGTACGGCTCGGAGTGCGATGCGTATGGGCGCATCCGCGATGCGGGC
TACGACGCGCGCGCGTGCAAGATTCACTACTCGTACGACATGAAGCGGGTGATTGGCATCCTGGACACGG
ACTCGTACGACCGGGTCAAGGCGAAGCTGGACGAGGAGGCAAAGGACAAGTCCAAGCGCAACCAGTGGCG
CGAGGGAGCCATGTCCGAGAAGGAGCAGCAATGGCGCAAGCGCATGAAGGAGGCGTCACGCGCATACTTG
GCCGAGAAGTGGGGCGAGGTGAAGTGCAAGCTGCGCGGTGTGCCGTGCCACAAGCCCTGGCCTTACTGCC
CAACGTGCCCCACAGACCTTCCCCAGTGCTACGGCAAGGAGGCGACGTGGGAGCAACTCGACCACATTCA
CGCCAGGGTGCACCAGGTGTTTGACAATGATCCCGACAAGCCACCACCGCTCGAGGCAGGCGGTAGCGGT
GGCTCCATGGTCTCCAAGGGCGAGGAGACCACGATGGGCGTCATCAAGCCCGACATGAAGATCAAGCTCA
AGATGGAGGGCAACGTCAACGGCCACGCCTTCGTCATCGAGGGCGAGGGCGAGGGCAAGCCCTACGACGG
CACCAACACCATCAACCTTGAGGTCAAAGAAGGTGCTCCTCTGCCCTTTAGCTACGACATCCTCACCACC
GCCTTCTCCTACGGCAACCGCGCCTTCACCAAGTACCCCGACGACATCCCCAACTACTTCAAGCAGTCCT
TCCCCGAGGGCTACTCCTGGGAGCGCACCATGACCTTCGAGGACAAGGGCATCGTCAAGGTCAAGTCCGA
CATCTCTATGGAGGAGGACTCCTTCATCTACGAGATCCACCTCAAGGGCGAGAACTTCCCTCCCAACGGC
CCCGTCATGCAGAAGGAGACTACGGGTTGGGACGCCTCCACCGAGCGCATGTACGTCCGCGACGGTGTTC
TCAAGGGCGACGTGAAGATGAAACTTCTCCTTGAGGGCGGCGGCCACCACCGCGTCGACTTCAAGACCAT
CTACCGCGCCAAGAAGGCCGTCAAGCTCCCCGACTACCACTTCGTCGACCACCGCATCGAGATCCTCAAC
CACGACAAGGACTACAACAAAGTCACTGTCTACGAGATCGCCGTCGCCCGCAACTCTACCGACGGCATGG
ACGAGCTTTACAAGGCTTAAGCGCCTCGTTGGTCATTGCCACCTTGTTGCCTCTTTTGCTGTTGTCCTCG
TGTCGACGCGTGCCACGTGCGCTTGTTGTGAGTTGATTCTGCTTCTTGTGCACGTCATGCCGAGCCCTTG
GGCCCCGCAATAAACCCACTATGCCAGTGTAACTATCCTTCCCCCCAATGTATAACTGTGACGATCAATG
AGCGGTGCCCGAGATCTCCTGCAGGGGTACCGCTAGCTCTAGCACTAGTGGCCGGCCGATATCTATAACA
AGAAAATATATATATAATAAGTTATCACGTAAGTAGAACATGAAATAACAATATAATTATCGTATGAGTT
AAATCTTAAAAGTCACGTAAAAGATAATCATGCGTCATTTTGACTCACGCGGTCGTTATAGTTCAAAATC
AGTGACACTTACCGCATTGACAAGCACGCCTCACGGGAGCTCCAAGCGGCGACTGAGATGTCCTAAATGC
ACAGCGACGGATTCGCGCTATTTAGAAAGAGAGAGCAATATTTCAAGAATGCATGCGTCAATTTTACGCA
GACTATCTTTCTAGGGCTAGATAGCTCCAATTCGCCCTATAGTGAGTCGTATTACGCGCGCTCACTGGCC
GTCGTTTTACAACGTCGTGACTGGGAAAACCCTGGCGTTACCCAACTTAATCGCCTTGCAGCACATCCCC
CTTTCGCCAGCTGGCGTA
Features (pLannotate 1.2.2; 12 found; start..end, strand, type, name):
     64..492     +  rep_origin     f1 ori (sequence partly withheld): f1 bacteriophage origin of replication; arrow indicates direction of (+) strand synthesis
    545..649     +  promoter       AmpR promoter: bla
    650..1510    +  CDS            AmpR: β-lactamase; bla; confers resistance to ampicillin, carbenicillin, and related antibiotics
   1681..2269    +  rep_origin     ori: high-copy-number ColE1/pMB1/pBR322/pUC origin of replication
   2452..2544    +  CDS            lacI (fragment): lac repressor; lacI; The lac repressor binds to the lac operator to inhibit transcription in E. coli. This inhibition can be relieved by adding lactose or isopropyl-β-D-thiogalactopyranoside (IPTG).
   2557..2578    +  protein_bind   CAP binding site: CAP binding activates transcription in the presence of cAMP. E. coli catabolite activator protein
   2593..2623    +  promoter       lac promoter: promoter for the E. coli lac operon
   2631..2647    +  protein_bind   lac operator: The lac repressor binds to the lac operator to inhibit transcription in E. coli. This inhibition can be relieved by adding lactose or isopropyl-β-D-thiogalactopyranoside (IPTG). lac repressor encoded by lacI
   2692..2710    +  promoter       T3 promoter: promoter for bacteriophage T3 RNA polymerase
   5510..6217    +  CDS            mWasabi: mWasabi is a basic (constitutively fluorescent) green fluorescent protein published in 2008, derived from Clavularia sp.. It has high acid sensitivity.
   6799..6817    -  promoter       T7 promoter: promoter for bacteriophage T7 RNA polymerase
   6825..59      +  CDS            lacZα (fragment) (across the origin): LacZα fragment of β-galactosidase; lacZ fragment
