[The description below was written by a language model from this plasmid's Addgene catalogue record and pLannotate feature annotations shown in this document.]
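Description:
NK691 is a choanoflagellate expression plasmid for reporter gene expression in Salpingoeca rosetta, catalogued as built on a pUC19 backbone by Gibson cloning. It is maintained in E. coli as a high-copy plasmid through the ColE1/pUC-type origin and selected with ampicillin via the β-lactamase gene and its native promoter. The annotated backbone also carries an f1 phage origin, flanking T3 and T7 promoters, and remnants of the lac region (a lacI fragment, CAP site, lac promoter and operator, and a lacZα fragment). This arrangement is more typical of a phagemid-style cloning vector than of plain pUC19, so the catalogue backbone name should be read loosely. The two 6,921 nt sequence records (depositor and repository sequencing) show the same set of features and differ only in their numbering start point.

The payload lies between the T3 and T7 promoters and encodes the Jumble protein carrying the lw1 allele, a T-to-C change at nucleotide 1109 that produces an L305P substitution, joined to the green fluorescent protein mWasabi. The construct name and the position of the mWasabi coding sequence at the downstream end of the insert suggest a C-terminal fluorescent fusion. The alternative name indicates that expression is driven by EFL 5' regulatory sequence and terminated by actin 3' sequence. Neither these elements nor the Jumble coding region was recognised by the automated annotation, leaving a gap of about 2.8 kb upstream of mWasabi unlabelled. The plasmid carries no annotated selection marker for the choanoflagellate host. The design fits visualising expression and localisation of the mutant Jumble protein in S. rosetta cells, although the record states only reporter expression as its purpose.
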