Addgene plasmid #120850: NK691
Purpose: Reporter gene expression in S. rosetta
Depositing lab: Nicole King. Depositing organization: University of California, Berkeley.
Backbone
  Vector backbone: pUC19
  Vector type: Choanoflagellate expression
Growth in bacteria
  Bacterial resistance: Ampicillin, 100 μg/mL
  Growth temperature: 37°C
  Growth strain: DH5alpha
  Copy number: High Copy
Gene/Insert
  Gene/Insert name: Jumblelw1-mWasabi (alt name: pEFl5'-Actin3'::Jumblelw1-mWasabi)
  Mutation: Jumblelw1 allele: T to C at nt 1109 causes L305P mutation
  GenBank ID: XM_004998928
  Cloning method: Gibson Cloning
Terms and licenses: Academic/Nonprofit Terms; Industry Terms: Not Available to Industry
How to cite: NK691 was a gift from Nicole King (Addgene plasmid # 120850 ; http://n2t.net/addgene:120850 ; RRID:Addgene_120850)
